Addgene plasmid #152059: pGBW-m4134032
Purpose: Mammalian expression plasmid for SARS-CoV-2 nsp4
Depositing lab: Ginkgo Bioworks & Benjie Chen. Depositing organization: Ginkgo Bioworks.
Backbone
  Vector backbone: pTwist_CMV_Puro_6
  Backbone size w/o insert (bp): 6080
  Vector type: Mammalian Expression
  Selectable markers: Puromycin
Growth in bacteria
  Bacterial resistance: Ampicillin, 100 μg/mL
  Growth temperature: 37°C
  Growth strain: DH5alpha
  Copy number: High Copy
Gene/Insert
  Gene/Insert name: SARS-CoV-2 nsp4
  Species: Severe acute respiratory syndrome coronavirus 2
  Insert size (bp): 1493
  Mutation: wt
  Entrez Gene: ORF1ab (a.k.a. GU280_gp01)
  Promoter: CMV
  Tag / fusion protein: Cleavable TEV;TapTag (C terminal on backbone)
  Cloning method: Unknown
Resource information
  A portion of this plasmid was derived from a plasmid made by: GinkgoBioworks
Depositor comments: NCBI reference sequence: YP_009725300.1
How to cite: pGBW-m4134032 was a gift from Ginkgo Bioworks & Benjie Chen (Addgene plasmid # 152059 ; http://n2t.net/addgene:152059 ; RRID:Addgene_152059)
