[The description below was written by a language model from this plasmid's Addgene catalogue record and pLannotate feature annotations shown in this document.]
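Description:
pGBW-m4134032 is a mammalian expression plasmid built on the pTwist_CMV_Puro_6 backbone to express wild-type SARS-CoV-2 nsp4, one of the non-structural proteins released from the ORF1ab replicase polyprotein. It is propagated in E. coli as a high-copy plasmid through a ColE1/pUC-type origin and selected with ampicillin through a full-length β-lactamase gene. For selection in mammalian cells it has a separate cassette in which the human ubiquitin C promoter drives puromycin N-acetyltransferase, followed by a synthetic poly(A) signal.

The nsp4 coding sequence sits downstream of a CMV enhancer and CMV promoter elements. The automated annotation matches it to the SARS-CoV-2 replicase polyprotein 1a; the nsp10 function text attached to that hit is generic to the polyprotein entry and does not describe this insert. The backbone supplies a C-terminal tag, which the record describes as a TEV-cleavable TAP tag. This agrees with the downstream features: a fragment resembling myosin light chain kinase 2, probably a calmodulin-binding peptide, followed by a fragment of Staphylococcus aureus protein A with immunoglobulin-binding domains. In the classic tandem affinity design these two modules allow sequential purification, and protease cleavage releases the bait from the IgG-binding portion. The TEV site itself is not annotated as a feature.

Transcription ends at an SV40 poly(A) signal. Bacterial T7 and rrnG terminators, synthetic poly(A) signals and short 5' and 3' β-globin insulator elements flank the expression units, presumably to limit read-through and interference between them. The construct suits transient or puromycin-selected expression of tagged nsp4 in mammalian cells. The tag would lend itself to affinity purification or interaction studies, though the record states only expression as the purpose.
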