Features (pLannotate 1.2.2; 21 found; start..end, strand, type, name):
      8..1531    +  CDS            R1A_SARS2 (fragment): Experimental evidence at protein level: Swiss-Prot protein existence level 1. [Non-structural protein 10]: Plays a pivotal role in viral transcription by stimulating both nsp14 3'-5' exoribonuclease and nsp16 2'-O-methyltransferase activities. Therefore plays an essential role in viral mRNAs cap methylation. From Severe acute respiratory syndrome coronavirus 2 (2019-nCoV) (SARS-CoV-2).
   1556..1633    +  CDS            MYLK2 (fragment): MYLK2_HUMAN - Experimental evidence at protein level: Swiss-Prot protein existence level 1. Implicated in the level of global muscle contraction and cardiac function. Phosphorylates a specific serine in the N-terminus of a myosin light chain. From Homo sapiens (Human).
   1715..2065    +  CDS            spa (fragment): SPA_STAAU - Experimental evidence at protein level: Swiss-Prot protein existence level 1. Plays a role in the inhibition of the host innate and adaptive immune responses. Possesses five immunoglobulin-binding domains that capture both the fragment crystallizable region (Fc region) and the Fab region (part of Ig that identifies antigen) of immunoglobulins (By similarity). In turn, Staphylococcus aureus is protected from phagocytic killing via inhibition of Ig Fc region. In addition, the host elicited B-cell response is prevented due to a decrease of antibody-secreting cell proliferation that en
   2130..2251    -  polyA_signal   SV40 poly(A) signal: SV40 polyadenylation signal
   2274..2343    -  CDS            large T antigen (fragment): large T antigen from SV40 (simian virus 40)
   2366..2412    +  terminator     T7 terminator: transcription terminator for bacteriophage T7 RNA polymerase
   2442..2578    +  terminator     rrnG terminator: transcription terminator from the E. coli ribosomal RNA rrnG operon (Albrechtsen et al., 1991)
   2623..2694    +  misc_feature   3' β-globin insulator: insulator downstream of the human β-globin locus (Farrell et al., 2002)
   2920..3508    -  rep_origin     ori: high-copy-number ColE1/pMB1/pBR322/pUC origin of replication
   3680..3744    -  CDS            bla(M) (fragment): β-lactamase lacking the signal sequence; bla(M); allows cytosolic expression of β-lactamase
   4008..5217    +  promoter       UbC promoter: human ubiquitin C promoter
   5221..5818    +  CDS            PuroR (fragment): puromycin N-acetyltransferase; pac from Streptomyces; confers resistance to puromycin
   5847..5895    +  polyA_signal   poly(A) signal: synthetic polyadenylation signal
   6161..7021    +  CDS            AmpR: β-lactamase; bla; confers resistance to ampicillin, carbenicillin, and related antibiotics
   7034..7170    +  terminator     rrnG terminator: transcription terminator from the E. coli ribosomal RNA rrnG operon (Albrechtsen et al., 1991)
   7315..7386    +  misc_feature   5' β-globin insulator: insulator upstream of the human β-globin locus (Farrell et al., 2002)
   7391..7437    -  terminator     T7 terminator: transcription terminator for bacteriophage T7 RNA polymerase
   7455..7503    -  polyA_signal   poly(A) signal: synthetic polyadenylation signal
   7584..7887    +  enhancer       CMV enhancer: human cytomegalovirus immediate early enhancer
   7960..7977    -  promoter       CMV promoter (fragment): human cytomegalovirus (CMV) immediate early promoter
   8040..8091    +  promoter       CMVd2 promoter: truncated human cytomegalovirus (CMV) immediate early promoter that yields moderately reduced expression relative to the full-length promoter
>Addgene plasmid #152059 | pGBW-m4134032 | depositor full sequence | sequence record 295071 | Full Sequence
CACCATGATTGTTAATAATTGGTTGAAGCAGTTAATTAAAGTTACACTTGTGTTCCTTTTTGTTGCTGCT
ATTTTCTATTTAATAACACCTGTTCATGTCATGTCTAAACATACTGACTTTTCAAGTGAAATCATAGGAT
ACAAGGCTATTGATGGTGGTGTCACTCGTGACATAGCATCTACAGATACTTGTTTTGCTAACAAACATGC
TGATTTTGACACATGGTTTAGCCAGCGTGGTGGTAGTTATACTAATGACAAAGCTTGCCCATTGATTGCT
GCAGTCATAACAAGAGAAGTGGGTTTTGTCGTGCCTGGTTTGCCTGGCACGATATTACGCACAACTAATG
GTGACTTTTTGCATTTCTTACCTAGAGTTTTTAGTGCAGTTGGTAACATCTGTTACACACCATCAAAACT
TATAGAGTACACTGACTTTGCAACATCAGCTTGTGTTTTGGCTGCTGAATGTACAATTTTTAAAGATGCT
TCTGGTAAGCCAGTACCATATTGTTATGATACCAATGTACTAGAAGGTTCTGTTGCTTATGAAAGTTTAC
GCCCTGACACACGTTATGTGCTCATGGATGGCTCTATTATTCAATTTCCTAACACCTACCTTGAAGGTTC
TGTTAGAGTGGTAACAACTTTTGATTCTGAGTACTGTAGGCACGGCACTTGTGAAAGATCAGAAGCTGGT
GTTTGTGTATCTACTAGTGGTAGATGGGTACTTAACAATGATTATTACAGATCTTTACCAGGAGTTTTCT
GTGGTGTAGATGCTGTAAATTTACTTACTAATATGTTTACACCACTAATTCAACCTATTGGTGCTTTGGA
CATATCAGCATCTATAGTAGCTGGTGGTATTGTAGCTATCGTAGTAACATGCCTTGCCTACTATTTTATG
AGGTTTAGAAGAGCTTTTGGTGAATACAGTCATGTAGTTGCCTTTAATACTTTACTATTCCTTATGTCAT
TCACTGTACTCTGTTTAACACCAGTTTACTCATTCTTACCTGGTGTTTATTCTGTTATTTACTTGTACTT
GACATTTTATCTTACTAATGATGTTTCTTTTTTAGCACATATTCAGTGGATGGTTATGTTCACACCTTTA
GTACCTTTCTGGATAACAATTGCTTATATCATTTGTATTTCCACAAAGCATTTCTATTGGTTCTTTAGTA
ATTACCTAAAGAGACGTGTAGTCTTTAATGGTGTTTCCTTTAGTACTTTTGAAGAAGCTGCGCTGTGCAC
CTTTTTGTTAAATAAAGAAATGTATCTAAAGTTGCGTAGTGATGTGCTATTACCTCTTACGCAATATAAT
AGATACTTAGCTCTTTATAATAAGTACAAGTATTTTAGTGGAGCAATGGATACAACTAGCTACAGAGAAG
CTGCTTGTTGTCATCTCGCAAAGGCTCTCAATGACTTCAGTAACTCAGGTTCTGATGTTCTTTACCAACC
ACCACAAACCTCTATCACCTCAGCTGTTTTGGAAAACCTTTACTTTCAGTCGGGACGGCGAATCCCGGGG
CTGATAAATCCCTGGAAAAGGAGATGGAAGAAGAACTTTATTGCAGTGTCTGCGGCTAACCGGTTCAAAA
AGATCAGTTCAAGCGGCGCCCTAGATTACGACATTCCTACGACCGCCTCCGAGAATCTCTATTTCCAGGG
TGAATTTGGCTTGGCACAACATGACGAGGCCGTCGATAACAAGTTTAATAAAGAACAGCAGAACGCTTTC
TATGAGATCCTTCACTTACCAAATCTGAACGAAGAGCAACGCAACGCTTTCATTCAGAGCCTGAAAGACG
ATCCCTCGCAGTCTGCAAATCTCCTGGCCGAAGCCAAGAAGCTGAATGACGCACAGGCTCCAAAAGTTGA
TAACAAGTTTAACAAGGAGCAGCAGAATGCTTTCTACGAGATATTGCACCTTCCTAATCTGAATGAGGAA
CAAAGAAATGCATTTATCCAGTCCCTAAAAGACGATCCATCACAGAGTGCCAACCTGCTTGCGGAAGCCA
AAAAGCTCAATGATGCCCAGGCCCCGAAAGTAGACGCGAACCATCAATAAGCTAGCTTGACTGACTGAGA
TACAGCGTACCTTCAGCTCACAGACATGATAAGATACATTGATGAGTTTGGACAAACCACAACTAGAATG
CAGTGAAAAAAATGCTTTATTTGTGAAATTTGTGATGCTATTGCTTTATTTGTAACCATTATAAGCTGCA
ATAAACAAGTTAACAACAACAATTGCATTCATTTTATGTTTCAGGTTCAGGGGGAGGTGTGGGAGGTTTT
TTAAAGCAAGTAAAACCTCTACAAATGTGGTATTGGCCCATCTCTATCGGTATCGTAGCATAACCCCTTG
GGGCCTCTAAACGGGTCTTGAGGGGTTTTTTGTGCCCCTCGGGCCGGATTGCTATCTACCGGCATTGGCG
CAGAAAAAAATGCCTGATGCGACGCTGCGCGTCTTATACTCCCACATATGCCAGATTCAGCAACGGATAC
GGCTTCCCCAACTTGCCCACTTCCATACGTGTCCTCCTTACCAGAAATTTATCCTTAAGGTCGTCAGCTA
TCCTGCAGGCGATCTCTCGATTTCGATCAAGACATTCCTTTAATGGTCTTTTCTGGACACCACTAGGGGT
CAGAAGTAGTTCATCAAACTTTCTTCCCTCCCTAATCTCATTGGTTACCTTGGGCTATCGAAACTTAATT
AACCAGTCAAGTCAGCTACTTGGCGAGATCGACTTGTCTGGGTTTCGACTACGCTCAGAATTGCGTCAGT
CAAGTTCGATCTGGTCCTTGCTATTGCACCCGTTCTCCGATTACGAGTTTCATTTAAATCATGTGAGCAA
AAGGCCAGCAAAAGGCCAGGAACCGTAAAAAGGCCGCGTTGCTGGCGTTTTTCCATAGGCTCCGCCCCCC
TGACGAGCATCACAAAAATCGACGCTCAAGTCAGAGGTGGCGAAACCCGACAGGACTATAAAGATACCAG
GCGTTTCCCCCTGGAAGCTCCCTCGTGCGCTCTCCTGTTCCGACCCTGCCGCTTACCGGATACCTGTCCG
CCTTTCTCCCTTCGGGAAGCGTGGCGCTTTCTCATAGCTCACGCTGTAGGTATCTCAGTTCGGTGTAGGT
CGTTCGCTCCAAGCTGGGCTGTGTGCACGAACCCCCCGTTCAGCCCGACCGCTGCGCCTTATCCGGTAAC
TATCGTCTTGAGTCCAACCCGGTAAGACACGACTTATCGCCACTGGCAGCAGCCACTGGTAACAGGATTA
GCAGAGCGAGGTATGTAGGCGGTGCTACAGAGTTCTTGAAGTGGTGGCCTAACTACGGCTACACTAGAAG
AACAGTATTTGGTATCTGCGCTCTGCTGAAGCCAGTTACCTTCGGAAAAAGAGTTGGTAGCTCTTGATCC
GGCAAACAAACCACCGCTGGTAGCGGTGGTTTTTTTGTTTGCAAGCAGCAGATTACGCGCAGAAAAAAAG
GATCTCAAGAAGATCCTTTGATCTTTTCTACGGGGTCTGACGCTCAGTGGAACGAAAACTCACGTTAAGG
GATTTTGGTCATGAGATTATCAAAAAGGATCTTCACCTAGATCCTTTTAAATTAAAAATGAAGTTTTAAA
TCAATCTAAAGTATATATGAGTAAACTTGGTCTGACAGTTACCAATGCTTAATCAGTGAGGCACCTATCT
CAGCGATCTGTCTATTTCGTTCATCCATAGTTGCATTTAAATTTCCGAACTCTCCAAGGCCCTCGTCGGA
AAATCTTCAAACCTTTCGTCCGATCCATCTTGCAGGCTACCTCTCGAACGAACTATCGCAAGTCTCTTGG
CCGGCCTTGCGCCTTGGCTATTGCTTGGCAGCGCCTATCGCCAGGTATTACTCCAATCCCGAATATCCGA
GATCGGGATCACCCGAGAGAAGTTCAACCTACATCCTCAATCCCGATCTATCCGAGATCCGAGGAATATC
GAAATCGGGGCGCGCCTGGCCTCCGCGCCGGGTTTTGGCGCCTCCCGCGGGCGCCCCCCTCGTCACGGCG
AGCGCTGCCACGTCAGACGAAGGGCGCAGGAGCGTCCTGATCCTTCCGCCCGGACGCTCAGGACAGCGGC
CCGCTGCTCATAAGACTCGGCCTTAGAACCCCAGTATCAGCAGAAGGACATTTTAGGACGGGACTTGGGT
GACTCTAGGGCACTGGTTTTCTTTCCAGAGAGCGGAACAGGCGAGGAAAAGTAGTCCCTTCTCGGCGATT
CTGCGGAGGGATCTCCGTGGGGCGGTGAACGCCGATGATTATATAAGGACGCGCCGGGTGTGGCACAGCT
AGTTCCGTCGCAGCCGGGATTTGGGTCGCGGTTCTTGTTTGTGGATCGCTGTGATCGTCACTTGGTGAGT
AGCGGGCTGCTGGGCTGGCCGGGGCTTTCGTGGCCGCCGGGCCGCTCGGTGGGACGGAAGCGTGTGGAGA
GACCGCCAAGGGCTGTAGTCTGGGTCCGCGAGCAAGGTTGCCCTGAACTGGGGGTTGGGGGGAGCGCAGC
AAAATGGCGGCTGTTCCCGAGTCTTGAATGGAAGACGCTTGTGAGGCGGGCTGTGAGGTCGTTGAAACAA
GGTGGGGGGCATGGTGGGCGGCAAGAACCCAAGGTCTTGAGCCCTTCGCTAATGCGGGAAAGCTCTTATT
CGGGTGAGATGGGCTGGGCACCATCTGGGGACCCTGACGTGAAGTTTGTCACTGACTGGAGAACTCGGTT
TGTCGTCTGTTGCGGGGGCGGCAGTTATGGCGGTGCCGTTGGGCAGTGCACCCGTACCTTTGGGAGCGCG
CGCCCTCGTCGTGTCGTGACGTCACCCGTTCTGTTGGCTTATAATGCAGGGTGGGGCCACCTGCCGGTAG
GTGTGCGGTAGGCTTTTCTCCGTCGCAGGACGCAGGGTTCGGGCCTAGGGTAGGCTCTCCTGAATCGACA
GGCGCCGGACCTCTGGTGAGGGGAGGGATAAGTGAGGCGTCAGTTTCTTTGGTCGGTTTTATGTACCTAT
CTTCTTAAGTAGCTGAAGCTCCGGTTTTGAACTATGCGCTCGGGGTTGGCGAGTGTGTTTTGTGAAGTTT
TTTAGGCACCTTTTGAAATGTAATCATTTGGGTCAATATGTAATTTTCAGTGTTAGACTTGTAAATTGTC
CGCTAAATTCTGGCCGTTTTTGGCTTTTTTGTTAGACAACATGACCGAGTACAAGCCCACGGTGCGCCTC
GCCACCCGCGACGACGTCCCCAGGGCCGTACGCACCCTCGCCGCCGCGTTCGCCGACTACCCCGCCACGC
GCCACACCGTCGATCCGGACCGCCACATCGAGCGGGTCACCGAGCTGCAAGAACTCTTCCTCACGCGCGT
CGGGCTCGACATCGGCAAGGTGTGGGTCGCGGACGACGGCGCCGCGGTGGCGGTCTGGACCACGCCGGAG
AGCGTCGAAGCGGGGGCGGTGTTCGCCGAGATCGGCCCGCGCATGGCCGAGTTGAGCGGTTCCCGGCTGG
CCGCGCAGCAACAGATGGAGGGCCTCCTGGCGCCGCACCGGCCCAAGGAGCCCGCGTGGTTCCTGGCCAC
CGTCGGCGTCTCGCCCGACCACCAGGGCAAGGGTCTGGGCAGCGCCGTCGTGCTCCCCGGAGTGGAGGCC
GCCGAGCGCGCCGGGGTGCCCGCCTTCCTGGAGACCTCCGCGCCCCGCAACCTCCCCTTCTACGAGCGGC
TCGGCTTCACCGTCACCGCCGACGTCGAGGTGCCCGAAGGACCGCGCACCTGGTGCATGACCCGCAAGCC
CGGTGCCTAGGCTAGTATGTAAGCCTAGTCTTAGATAATAAAATCGCTATCCATCGAAGATGGATGTGTG
TTGGTTTTTTGTGTGTGTAACGCTAGGCGCGCCTGGTGTACCGAGAACGATCCTCTCAGTGCGAGTCTCG
ACGATCCATATCGTTGCTTGGCAGTCAGCCAGTCGGAATCCAGCTTGGGACCCAGGAAGTCCAATCGTCA
GATATTGTACTCAAGCCTGGTCACGGCAGCGTACCGATCTGTTTAAACCTAGATATTGATAGTCTGATCG
GTCAACGTATAATCGAGTCCTAGCTTTTGCAAACATCTATCAAGAGACAGGATCAGCAGGAGGCTTTCGC
ATGAGTATTCAACATTTCCGTGTCGCCCTTATTCCCTTTTTTGCGGCATTTTGCCTTCCTGTTTTTGCTC
ACCCAGAAACGCTGGTGAAAGTAAAAGATGCTGAAGATCAGTTGGGTGCGCGAGTGGGTTACATCGAACT
GGATCTCAACAGCGGTAAGATCCTTGAGAGTTTTCGCCCCGAAGAACGCTTTCCAATGATGAGCACTTTT
AAAGTTCTGCTATGTGGCGCGGTATTATCCCGTATTGACGCCGGGCAAGAGCAACTCGGTCGCCGCATAC
ACTATTCTCAGAATGACTTGGTTGAGTATTCACCAGTCACAGAAAAGCATCTTACGGATGGCATGACAGT
AAGAGAATTATGCAGTGCTGCCATAACCATGAGTGATAACACTGCGGCCAACTTACTTCTGACAACGATT
GGAGGACCGAAGGAGCTAACCGCTTTTTTGCACAACATGGGGGATCATGTAACTCGCCTTGATCGTTGGG
AACCGGAGCTGAATGAAGCCATACCAAACGACGAGCGTGACACCACGATGCCTGTAGCAATGGCAACAAC
CTTGCGTAAACTATTAACTGGCGAACTACTTACTCTAGCTTCCCGGCAACAGTTGATAGACTGGATGGAG
GCGGATAAAGTTGCAGGACCACTTCTGCGCTCGGCCCTTCCGGCTGGCTGGTTTATTGCTGATAAATCTG
GAGCCGGTGAGCGTGGGTCTCGCGGTATCATTGCAGCACTGGGGCCAGATGGTAAGCCCTCCCGTATCGT
AGTTATCTACACGACGGGGAGTCAGGCAACTATGGATGAACGAAATAGACAGATCGCTGAGATAGGTGCC
TCACTGATTAAGCATTGGTAACCGATTCTAGGTGCATTGGCGCAGAAAAAAATGCCTGATGCGACGCTGC
GCGTCTTATACTCCCACATATGCCAGATTCAGCAACGGATACGGCTTCCCCAACTTGCCCACTTCCATAC
GTGTCCTCCTTACCAGAAATTTATCCTTAAGATCGTTTAAACTCGACTCTGGCTCTATCGAATCTCCGTC
GTTTCGAGCTTACGCGAACAGCCGTGGCGCTCATTTGCTCGTCGGGCATCGAATCTCGTCAGCTATCGTC
AGCTTACCTTTTTGGCAGCGATCGCGGCTCCCGACATCTTGGACCATTAGCTCCACAGGTATCTTCTTCC
CTCTAGTGGTCATAACAGCAGCTTCAGCTACCTCTCAATTCAAAAAACCCCTCAAGACCCGTTTAGAGGC
CCCAAGGGGTTATGCTATCAATCGTTGCGTTACACACACAAAAAACCAACACACATCCATCTTCGATGGA
TAGCGATTTTATTATCTAACTGCTGATCGAGTGTAGCCAGATCTAGTAATCAATTACGGGGTCATTAGTT
CATAGCCCATATATGGAGTTCCGCGTTACATAACTTACGGTAAATGGCCCGCCTGGCTGACCGCCCAACG
ACCCCCGCCCATTGACGTCAATAATGACGTATGTTCCCATAGTAACGCCAATAGGGACTTTCCATTGACG
TCAATGGGTGGAGTATTTACGGTAAACTGCCCACTTGGCAGTACATCAAGTGTATCATATGCCAAGTACG
CCCCCTATTGACGTCAATGACGGTAAATGGCCCGCCTGGCATTATGCCCAGTACATGACCTTATGGGACT
TTCCTACTTGGCAGTACATCTACGTATTAGTCATCGCTATTACCATGCTGATGCGGTTTTGGCAGTACAT
CAATGGGCGTGGATAGCGGTTTGACTCACGGGGATTTCCAAGTCTCCACCCCATTGACGTCAATGGGAGT
TTGTTTTGGCACCAAAATCAACGGGACTTTCCAAAATGTCGTAACAACTCCGCCCCATTGACGCAAATGG
GCGGTAGGCGTGTACGGTGGGAGGTCTATATAAGCAGAGCTGGTTTAGTGAACCGTCAGATCAGATCTTT
GTCGATCCTACCATCCACTCGACACACCCGCCAGCGGCCGC
